>Addgene plasmid #22708 | pAc5.1A-Dm-miR-308 | depositor full sequence | sequence record 57766 | pAc5.1A-Dm-miR-308 sequence 5813 bps
CTTCAAGGAATTAATTCTATATTCTAAAAACACAAATGATACTTCTAAAAAAAATCATGAATGGCATCAA
CTCTGAATCAAATCTTTGCAGATGCACCTACTTCTCATTTCCACTGTCACATCATTTTTCCAGATCTCGC
TGCCTGTTATGTGGCCCACAAACCAAGACACGTTTTATGGCCATTAAAGCTGGCTGATCGTCGCCAAACA
CCAAATACATATCAATATGTACATTCGAGAAAGAAGCGATCAAAGAAGCGTCTTCGGGCGAGTAGGAGAA
TGCGGAGGAGAAGGAGAACGAGCTGATCTAGTATCTCTCCACAATCCAATGCCAACTGACCAACTGGCCA
TATTCGGAGCAATTTGAAGCCAATTTCCATCGCCTGGCGATCGCTCCATTCTTGGCTATATGTTTTTCAC
CGTTCCCGGGGCCATTTTCAAAGACTCGTCGGTAAGATAAGATTGTGTCACTCGCTGTCTCTCTTCATTT
GTCGAAGAATGCTGAGGAATTTCGCGATGACGTCGGCGAGTATTTTGAAGAATGAGAATAATTTGTATTT
ATACGAAAATCAGTTAGTGGAATTTTCTACAAAAACATGTTATCTATAGATAATTTTGTTGCAAAATATG
TTGACTATGACAAAGATTGTATGTATATACCTTTAATGTATTCTCATTTTCTTATGTATTTATAATGGCA
ATGATGATACTGATGATATTTTAAGATGATGCCAGACCACAGGCTGATTTCTGCGTCTTTTGCCGAACGC
AGTGCATGTGCGGTTGTTGTTTTTTGGAATAGTTTCAATTTTCGGACTGTCCGCTTTGATTTCAGTTTCT
TGGCTTATTCAAAAAGCAAAGTAAAGCCAAAAAAGCGAGATGGCAATACCAAATGCGGCAAAACGGTAGT
GGAAGGAAAGGGGTGCGGGGCAGCGGAAGGAAGGGTGGGGCGGGGCGTGGCGGGGTCTGTGGCTGGGCGC
GACGTCACCGACGTTGGAGCCACTCCTTTGACCATGTGTGCGTGTGTGTATTATTCGTGTCTCGCCACTC
GCCGGTTGTTTTTTTCTTTTTATCTCGCTCTCTCTAGCGCCATCTCGTACGCATGCTCAACGCACCGCAT
GTTGCCGTGTCCTTTATGCGTCATTTTGGCTCGAAATAGGCAATTATTTAAACAAAGATTAGTCAACGAA
AACGCTAAAATAAATAAGTCTACAATATGGTTACTTATTGCCATGTGTGTGCAGCCAACGATAGCAACAA
AAGCAACAACACAGTGGCTTTCCCTCTTTCACTTTTTGTTTGCAAGCGCGTGCGAGCAAGACGGCACGAC
CGGCAAACGCAATTACGCTGACAAAGAGCAGACGAAGTTTTGGCCGAAAAACATCAAGGCGCCTGATACG
AATGCATTTGCAATAACAATTGCGATATTTAATATTGTTTATGAAGCTGTTTGACTTCAAAACACACAAA
AAAAAAAATAAAACAAATTATTTGAAAGAGAATTAGGAATCGGACAGCTTATCGTTACGGGCTAACAGCA
CACCGAGACGAAATAGCTTACCTGACGTCACAGCCTCTGGAAGAACTGCCGCCAAGCAGAGAGAGAGAGA
AAAAGAGGGAGAGCAGCTTAGACCGCATGTGCTTGTGTGTGAGGCGTCTCTCTCTTCGTCTCCTGTTTGC
GCAAACGCATAGACTGCACTGAGAAAATCGATTACCTATTTTTTATGAATGAATATTTGCACTATTACTA
TTCAAAACTATTAAGATAGCAATCACATTCAATAGCCAAATACTATACCACCTGAGCGATGCAACGAAAT
GATCAATTTGAGCAAAAATGCTGCATATTTAGGACGGCATCATTATAGAAATGCTTCTTGCTGTGTACTT
TTCTCTCGTCTGGCAGCTGTTTCGCCGTTATTGTTAAAACCGGCTTAAGTTAGGTGTGTTTTCTACGACT
AGTGATGCCCCTACTAGAAGATGTGTGTTGCACAAATGTCCCTGAATAACCAATTTGAAGTGCAGATAGC
AGTAAACGTAAGCTAATATGAATATTATTTAACTGTAATGTTTTAATATCGCTGGACATTACTAATAAAC
CCACTATAAACACATGTACATATGTATGTTTTGGCATACAATGAGTAGTTGGGGAAAAAATGTGTAAAAG
CACCGTGACCATCACAGCATAAAGATAACCAGCTGAAGTATCGAATATGAGTAACCCCCAAATTGAATCA
CATGCCGCAACTGATAGGACCCATGGAAGTACACTCTTCATGGCGATATACAAGACACACACAAGCACGA
ACACCCAGTTGCGGAGGAAATTCTCCGTAAATGAAAACCCAATCGGCGAACAATTCATACCCATATATGG
TAAAAGTTTTGAACGCGACTTGAGAGCGGAGAGCATTGCGGCTGATAAGGTTTTAGCGCTAAGCGGGCTT
TATAAAACGGGCTGCGGGACCAGTTTTCATATCACTACCGTTTGAGTTCTTGTGCTGTGTGGATACTCCT
CCCGACACAAAGCCGCTCCATCAGCCAGCAGTCGTCTAATCCAGAGACCCCGGATCGGGGTACCTACTAG
TCCAGTGTGGTGGAATTCTCGCGACCAGCGTTGGGCCGACAAGGACTACAAGAAGGCTCATTTGGGCACC
AGATGGAAGGCTAATCCCTTCGGAGGTGCTTCCCACGCCAAGGGAATCGTCCTGGAGAAGGTGTAAGTAC
ACGGTGGTTGACCCCACCATTGAAGTGCTATGCGCCCGCCATCCGGATGAGATGGCGGGGTTAATAACAC
GTCTCGACGCCTCGCAGTATATTTTTGTGTTTTGTTTCGTTTTGCAATCCAAATCACAGGATTATACTGT
GAGATGACCAGCGTGCAGGCAGCGAAAAGCGATTGATATGATATCAATTATATTAATCTCTTAGTGGTAT
ATCAAAACTAATCGGTTTCCTCTACTCCACAGCGGCGTCGAGGCCAAGCAGCCTAACTCTGCCATCCGCA
AGTGCGTGAGGGTGCAGCTCATCAAGAACGGCAAGAAGATCACCGCCTTCGTGCCCCGTGACGCTCGAGT
CTAGAGGGCCCTTCGAAGGTAAGCCTATCCCTAACCCTCTCCTCGGTCTCGATTCTACGCGTACCGGTCA
TCATCACCATCACCATTGAGTTTAAACCCGCTGATCAGCCTCGACTGTGCCTTCTAAGGCCTGAGCTCGC
TGATCAGCCTCGATCGAGGATCCAGACATGATAAGATACATTGATGAGTTTGGACAAACCACAACTAGAA
TGCAGTGAAAAAAATGCTTTATTTGTGAAATTTGTGATGCTATTGCTTTATTTGTAACCATTATAAGCTG
CAATAAACAAGTTAACAACAACAATTGCATTCATTTTATGTTTCAGGTTCAGGGGGAGGTGTGGGAGGTT
TTTTAAAGCAAGTAAAACCTCTACAAATGTGGTATGGCTGATTATGATCAGTCGACCGATGCCCTTGAGA
GCCTTCAACCCAGTCAGCTCCTTCCGGTGGGCGCGGGGCATGACTATCGTCGCCGCACTTATGACTGTCT
TCTTTATCATGCAACTCGTAGGACAGGTGCCGGCAGCGCTCTGGGTCATTTTCGGCGAGGACCGCTTTCG
CTGGAGCGCGACGATGATCGGCCTGTCGCTTGCGGTATTCGGAATCTTGCACGCCCTCGCTCAAGCCTTC
GTCACTGGTCCCGCCACCAAACGTTTCGGCGAGAAGCAGGCCATTATCGCCGGCATGGCGGCCGACGCGC
TGGGCTACGTCTTGCTGGCGTTCGCGACGCGAGGCTGGATGGCCTTCCCCATTATGATTCTTCTCGCTTC
CGGCGGCATCGGGATGCCCGCGTTGCAGGCCATGCTGTCCAGGCAGGTAGATGACGACCATCAGGGACAG
CTTCAAGGATCGCTCGCGGCTCTTACCAGCCAGCAAAAGGCCAGGAACCGTAAAAAGGCCGCGTTGCTGG
CGTTTTTCCATAGGCTCCGCCCCCCTGACGAGCATCACAAAAATCGACGCTCAAGTCAGAGGTGGCGAAA
CCCGACAGGACTATAAAGATACCAGGCGTTTCCCCCTGGAAGCTCCCTCGTGCGCTCTCCTGTTCCGACC
CTGCCGCTTACCGGATACCTGTCCGCCTTTCTCCCTTCGGGAAGCGTGGCGCTTTCTCAATGCTCACGCT
GTAGGTATCTCAGTTCGGTGTAGGTCGTTCGCTCCAAGCTGGGCTGTGTGCACGAACCCCCCGTTCAGCC
CGACCGCTGCGCCTTATCCGGTAACTATCGTCTTGAGTCCAACCCGGTAAGACACGACTTATCGCCACTG
GCAGCAGCCACTGGTAACAGGATTAGCAGAGCGAGGTATGTAGGCGGTGCTACAGAGTTCTTGAAGTGGT
GGCCTAACTACGGCTACACTAGAAGGACAGTATTTGGTATCTGCGCTCTGCTGAAGCCAGTTACCTTCGG
AAAAAGAGTTGGTAGCTCTTGATCCGGCAAACAAACCACCGCTGGTAGCGGTGGTTTTTTTGTTTGCAAG
CAGCAGATTACGCGCAGAAAAAAAGGATCTCAAGAAGATCCTTTGATCTTTTCTACGGGGTCTGACGCTC
AGTGGAACGAAAACTCACGTTAAGGGATTTTGGTCATGAGATTATCAAAAAGGATCTTCACCTAGATCCT
TTTAAATTAAAAATGAAGTTTTAAATCAATCTAAAGTATATATGAGTAAACTTGGTCTGACAGTTACCAA
TGCTTAATCAGTGAGGCACCTATCTCAGCGATCTGTCTATTTCGTTCATCCATAGTTGCCTGACTCCCCG
TCGTGTAGATAACTACGATACGGGAGGGCTTACCATCTGGCCCCAGTGCTGCAATGATACCGCGAGACCC
ACGCTCACCGGCTCCAGATTTATCAGCAATAAACCAGCCAGCCGGAAGGGCCGAGCGCAGAAGTGGTCCT
GCAACTTTATCCGCCTCCATCCAGTCTATTAATTGTTGCCGGGAAGCTAGAGTAAGTAGTTCGCCAGTTA
ATAGTTTGCGCAACGTTGTTGCCATTGCTGCAGGCATCGTGGTGTCACGCTCGTCGTTTGGTATGGCTTC
ATTCAGCTCCGGTTCCCAACGATCAAGGCGAGTTACATGATCCCCCATGTTGTGCAAAAAAGCGGTTAGC
TCCTTCGGTCCTCCGATCGTTGTCAGAAGTAAGTTGGCCGCAGTGTTATCACTCATGGTTATGGCAGCAC
TGCATAATTCTCTTACTGTCATGCCATCCGTAAGATGCTTTTCTGTGACTGGTGAGTACTCAACCAAGTC
ATTCTGAGAATAGTGTATGCGGCGACCGAGTTGCTCTTGCCCGGCGTCAACACGGGATAATACCGCGCCA
CATAGCAGAACTTTAAAAGTGCTCATCATTGGAAAACGTTCTTCGGGGCGAAAACTCTCAAGGATCTTAC
CGCTGTTGAGATCCAGTTCGATGTAACCCACTCGTGCACCCAACTGATCTTCAGCATCTTTTACTTTCAC
CAGCGTTTCTGGGTGAGCAAAAACAGGAAGGCAAAATGCCGCAAAAAAGGGAATAAGGGCGACACGGAAA
TGTTGAATACTCATACTCTTCCTTTTTCAATATTATTGAAGCATTTATCAGGGTTATTGTCTCATGAGCG
GATACATATTTGAATGTATTTAGAAAAATAAACAAATAGGGGTTCCGCGCACATTTCCCCGAAAAGTGCC
ACCTGACGTCTAAGAAACCATTATTATCATGACATTAACCTATAAAAATAGGCGTATCACGAGGCCCTTT
CGT
Features (pLannotate 1.2.2; 11 found; start..end, strand, type, name):
     56..2568    +  promoter       Ac5 promoter: Drosophila melanogaster actin 5C promoter
   2610..2765    +  CDS            RpS23 (fragment): RS23_DROME - Experimental evidence at protein level: Swiss-Prot protein existence level 1. From Drosophila melanogaster (Fruit fly).
   2810..2872    +  ncRNA          mir-308: Accession: RF00743 - microRNA mir-308
   2974..3072    +  CDS            RpS23 (fragment): RS23_DROME - Experimental evidence at protein level: Swiss-Prot protein existence level 1. From Drosophila melanogaster (Fruit fly).
   3098..3139    +  CDS            V5 tag: epitope tag from simian virus 5
   3239..3373    -  polyA_signal   SV40 poly(A) signal: SV40 polyadenylation signal
   3396..3480    -  CDS            large T antigen (fragment): large T antigen from SV40 (simian virus 40)
   3481..3951    +  CDS            TcR (fragment): tetracycline efflux protein; tet; confers resistance to tetracycline
   3995..4583    -  rep_origin     ori: high-copy-number ColE1/pMB1/pBR322/pUC origin of replication
   4754..5614    -  CDS            AmpR: β-lactamase; bla; confers resistance to ampicillin, carbenicillin, and related antibiotics
   5615..5719    -  promoter       AmpR promoter: bla
