[The description below was written by a language model from this plasmid's Addgene catalogue record and pLannotate feature annotations shown in this document.]
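Description:
pAc5.1A-Dm-miR-308 is a Drosophila expression plasmid built on the commercial pAc5.1A backbone, designed to overexpress the microRNA miR-308 in cultured fly cells. It is maintained in E. coli as a high-copy plasmid through a ColE1/pUC-type origin and selected with ampicillin via the β-lactamase gene and its own promoter. The record lists no marker for selection in insect cells, so the plasmid is suited to transient transfection or to co-transfection with a separate selection plasmid.

The payload is a 465 bp fragment of the D. melanogaster miR-308 primary transcript, cloned between EcoRI and XhoI sites that both remain intact. It lies downstream of the strong, constitutive actin 5C (Ac5) promoter. The feature table places the miR-308 hairpin between two short fragments annotated as RpS23 coding sequence, which suggests the genomic fragment carries the microRNA within its native RpS23 host-gene context. The transcript is therefore expected to be processed by the endogenous microRNA biogenesis machinery to give mature miR-308. The V5 epitope tag downstream of the cloning site is a backbone element and has no role here, since the insert is a noncoding RNA rather than a tagged protein. An SV40 polyadenylation signal is annotated after the cassette, on the opposite strand in this annotation. The short large T antigen and tetracycline-resistance fragments appear to be nonfunctional backbone remnants.

The associated publication concerns miRNA-mediated gene silencing and the role of decapping enhancers. This fits use of the plasmid to supply miR-308 in Drosophila cells, for example alongside reporters carrying target sites, although the record does not name specific targets or assays.
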