Addgene plasmid #22708: pAc5.1A-Dm-miR-308
Depositing lab: Elisa Izaurralde. Depositing organization: Max Planck Institute for Developmental Biology. Publication: Target-specific requirements for enhancers of decapping in miRNA-mediated gene silencing. Eulalio A, Rehwinkel J, Stricker M, Huntzinger E, Yang SF, Doerks T, Dorner S, Bork P, Boutros M, Izaurralde E. Genes Dev. 2007 Oct 15. 21(20):2558-70. 10.1101/gad.443107 PubMed 17901217.
Backbone
  Vector backbone: pAc5.1A
  Backbone manufacturer: Invitrogen
  Backbone size w/o insert (bp): 5348
  Vector type: Drosophila expression
Growth in bacteria
  Bacterial resistance: Ampicillin, 100 μg/mL
  Growth temperature: 37°C
  Growth strain: DH5alpha
  Growth instructions: Dh5 alpha and XL-1 blue
  Copy number: High Copy
Gene/Insert
  Gene/Insert name: micro RNA 308 (alt name: miR-308)
  Species: D. melanogaster (fly); primary transcript
  Insert size (bp): 465
  GenBank ID: NR_002252
  Entrez Gene: mir-308 (a.k.a. Dmel_CR33612, CR33612, Dmel\CR33612, dme-mir-308, miR-308)
  Cloning method: Restriction Enzyme; 5′ cloning site EcoRI (not destroyed); 3′ cloning site XhoI (not destroyed)
  Sequencing primers: 5′ Ac5 forward primer site; 3′ BGH reverse priming site
Terms and licenses: Academic/Nonprofit Terms; Industry Terms: Not Available to Industry
How to cite: pAc5.1A-Dm-miR-308 was a gift from Elisa Izaurralde (Addgene plasmid # 22708 ; http://n2t.net/addgene:22708 ; RRID:Addgene_22708)
