>Addgene plasmid #22708 | pAc5.1A-Dm-miR-308 | addgene partial sequence | sequence record 28620 | 22708 with BGH-rev
ATGGTGATGGTGATGATGACCGGTACGCGTAGAATCGAGACCGAGGAGAGGGTTAGGGATAGGCTTACCT
TCGAAGGGCCCTCTAGACTCGAGCGTCACGGGGCACGAAGGCGGTGATCTTCTTGCCGTTCTTGATGAGC
TGCACCCTCACGCACTTGCGGATGGCAGAGTTAGGCTGCTTGGCCTCGACGCCGCTGTGGAGTAGAGGAA
ACCGATTAGTTTTGATATACCACTAAGAGATTAATATAATTGATATCATATCAATCGCTTTTCGCTGCCT
GCACGCTGGTCATCTCACAGTATAATCCTGTGATTTGGATTGCAAAACGAAACAAAACACAAAAATATAC
TGCGAGGCGTCGAGACGTGTTATTAACCCCGCCATCTCATCCGGATGGCGGGCGCATAGCACTTCAATGG
TGGGGTCAACCACCGTGTACTTACACCTTCTCCAGGACGATTCCCTTGGCGTGGGAAGCACCTCCGAAGG
GATTAGCCTTCCATCTGGTGCCCAAATGAGCCTTCTTGTAGTCCTTGTCGGCCCAACGCTGGTCGCGAGA
ATTCCACCACACTGGACTAGTAGGTACCCCGATCCGGGGTCTCTGGATTAGACGACTGCTGGCTGATGGA
GCGGCTTTGTGTCGGGAGGAGTATCCACACAGCACAAGAACTCAAACGGTAGTGATATGAAAACTGGTCC
CGC
